Addgene plasmid #132395: AAVS1 intron 1 gRNA s3
Purpose: Targets AAVS1 intron 1, gRNA: GGGGCCACTAGGGACAGGAT, MLM3636 backbone
Depositing lab: Gerold Schmitt-Ulms. Depositing organization: University of Toronto. Publication: Rapid Generation of Human Neuronal Cell Models Enabling Inducible Expression of Proteins-of-interest for Functional Studies. Wang X, Friesen E, Muller I, Lemieux M, Dukart R, Maia IB, Kalia S, Schmitt-Ulms G. Bio Protoc. 2020 May 5;10(9):e3615. doi: 10.21769/BioProtoc.3615. eCollection 2020 May 5. PubMed 33659578.
Backbone
  Vector backbone: MLM3636
  Backbone manufacturer: Addgene
  Total vector size (bp): 2280
  Vector type: Mammalian Expression, CRISPR
Growth in bacteria
  Bacterial resistance: Ampicillin, 100 μg/mL
  Growth temperature: 37°C
  Growth strain: DH5alpha
  Copy number: High Copy
Gene/Insert
  Gene/Insert name: gRNA targeting AAVS1 intron 1 (alt names: AAVS1; PPP1R12C)
  Species: H. sapiens (human)
  Entrez Gene: PPP1R12C (a.k.a. AAVS1, LENG3, MBS85, p84, p85)
  Promoter: hU6
  Cloning method: Unknown
  Sequencing primers: 5′ TGGACTATCATATGCTTACCGTAACTTG
Terms and licenses: Academic/Nonprofit Terms; Industry Terms: Not Available to Industry
How to cite: AAVS1 intron 1 gRNA s3 was a gift from Gerold Schmitt-Ulms (Addgene plasmid # 132395 ; http://n2t.net/addgene:132395 ; RRID:Addgene_132395)
