[The description below was written by a language model from this plasmid's Addgene catalogue record and pLannotate feature annotations shown in this document.]
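Description:
AAVS1 intron 1 gRNA s3 is a small (about 2.3 kb) mammalian CRISPR guide RNA expression plasmid built on the MLM3636 backbone. It is maintained in E. coli through a high-copy ColE1/pUC-type origin of replication and selected with ampicillin via a β-lactamase gene driven by its own bla promoter. These bacterial elements make up most of the plasmid. There is no mammalian selection marker, reporter or Cas9 coding sequence annotated, so the nuclease has to be supplied from a separate construct. A short fragment of a Gateway attB1 site is also detected upstream of the expression cassette; it appears to be a backbone remnant with no stated function here.

The payload is a single-guide RNA cassette. A human U6 promoter, which recruits RNA polymerase III and suits short non-coding transcripts, drives a 20-nucleotide spacer fused to the Streptococcus pyogenes Cas9 gRNA scaffold. The spacer sits in the short gap between the annotated promoter and scaffold, and it directs Cas9 to intron 1 of human PPP1R12C, the locus known as AAVS1. This site is widely used as a genomic "safe harbour" because transgenes integrated there tend to be stably expressed with little disruption of cell function. When co-delivered with SpCas9 and a donor template carrying AAVS1 homology arms, the guide would create the double-strand break that promotes targeted knock-in. The associated publication concerns rapid generation of human neuronal cell models with inducible expression of proteins of interest, which fits this use. The record does not state the cloning method.
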