Features (pLannotate 1.2.2; 6 found; start..end, strand, type, name):
     13..30      +  protein_bind   attB1 (fragment): mutant version of attB; recombination site for the Gateway® BP reaction BP Clonase™
     82..322     +  promoter       U6 promoter: RNA polymerase III promoter for human U6 snRNA
    351..426     +  misc_RNA       gRNA scaffold: guide RNA scaffold for the Streptococcus pyogenes CRISPR/Cas9 system
    530..1118    -  rep_origin     ori: high-copy-number ColE1/pMB1/pBR322/pUC origin of replication
   1289..2149    -  CDS            AmpR: β-lactamase; bla; confers resistance to ampicillin, carbenicillin, and related antibiotics
   2150..2254    -  promoter       AmpR promoter: bla
>Addgene plasmid #132395 | AAVS1 intron 1 gRNA s3 | addgene full sequence | sequence record 259709 | Addgene NGS Result
GACGTCGCTAGCTGTACAAAAAAGCAGGCTTTAAAGGAACCAATTCAGTCGACTGGATCCGGTACCAAGG
TCGGGCAGGAAGAGGGCCTATTTCCCATGATTCCTTCATATTTGCATATACGATACAAGGCTGTTAGAGA
GATAATTAGAATTAATTTGACTGTAAACACAAAGATATTAGTACAAAATACGTGACGTAGAAAGTAATAA
TTTCTTGGGTAGTTTGCAGTTTTAAAATTATGTTTTAAAATGGACTATCATATGCTTACCGTAACTTGAA
AGTATTTCGATTTCTTGGCTTTATATATCTTGTGGAAAGGACGAAACACCGGGGCCACTAGGGACAGGAT
GTTTTAGAGCTAGAAATAGCAAGTTAAAATAAGGCTAGTCCGTTATCAACTTGAAAAAGTGGCACCGAGT
CGGTGCTTTTTTTAAGCTTGGGCCGCTCGAGGTACCTCTCTACATATGACATGTGAGCAAAAGGCCAGCA
AAAGGCCAGGAACCGTAAAAAGGCCGCGTTGCTGGCGTTTTTCCATAGGCTCCGCCCCCCTGACGAGCAT
CACAAAAATCGACGCTCAAGTCAGAGGTGGCGAAACCCGACAGGACTATAAAGATACCAGGCGTTTCCCC
CTGGAAGCTCCCTCGTGCGCTCTCCTGTTCCGACCCTGCCGCTTACCGGATACCTGTCCGCCTTTCTCCC
TTCGGGAAGCGTGGCGCTTTCTCATAGCTCACGCTGTAGGTATCTCAGTTCGGTGTAGGTCGTTCGCTCC
AAGCTGGGCTGTGTGCACGAACCCCCCGTTCAGCCCGACCGCTGCGCCTTATCCGGTAACTATCGTCTTG
AGTCCAACCCGGTAAGACACGACTTATCGCCACTGGCAGCAGCCACTGGTAACAGGATTAGCAGAGCGAG
GTATGTAGGCGGTGCTACAGAGTTCTTGAAGTGGTGGCCTAACTACGGCTACACTAGAAGAACAGTATTT
GGTATCTGCGCTCTGCTGAAGCCAGTTACCTTCGGAAAAAGAGTTGGTAGCTCTTGATCCGGCAAACAAA
CCACCGCTGGTAGCGGTGGTTTTTTTGTTTGCAAGCAGCAGATTACGCGCAGAAAAAAAGGATCTCAAGA
AGATCCTTTGATCTTTTCTACGGGGTCTGACGCTCAGTGGAACGAAAACTCACGTTAAGGGATTTTGGTC
ATGAGATTATCAAAAAGGATCTTCACCTAGATCCTTTTAAATTAAAAATGAAGTTTTAAATCAATCTAAA
GTATATATGAGTAAACTTGGTCTGACAGTTACCAATGCTTAATCAGTGAGGCACCTATCTCAGCGATCTG
TCTATTTCGTTCATCCATAGTTGCCTGACTCCCCGTCGTGTAGATAACTACGATACGGGAGGGCTTACCA
TCTGGCCCCAGTGCTGCAATGATACCGCGAGACCCACGCTCACCGGCTCCAGATTTATCAGCAATAAACC
AGCCAGCCGGAAGGGCCGAGCGCAGAAGTGGTCCTGCAACTTTATCCGCCTCCATCCAGTCTATTAATTG
TTGCCGGGAAGCTAGAGTAAGTAGTTCGCCAGTTAATAGTTTGCGCAACGTTGTTGCCATTGCTACAGGC
ATCGTGGTGTCACGCTCGTCGTTTGGTATGGCTTCATTCAGCTCCGGTTCCCAACGATCAAGGCGAGTTA
CATGATCCCCCATGTTGTGCAAAAAAGCGGTTAGCTCCTTCGGTCCTCCGATCGTTGTCAGAAGTAAGTT
GGCCGCAGTGTTATCACTCATGGTTATGGCAGCACTGCATAATTCTCTTACTGTCATGCCATCCGTAAGA
TGCTTTTCTGTGACTGGTGAGTACTCAACCAAGTCATTCTGAGAATAGTGTATGCGGCGACCGAGTTGCT
CTTGCCCGGCGTCAATACGGGATAATACCGCGCCACATAGCAGAACTTTAAAAGTGCTCATCATTGGAAA
ACGTTCTTCGGGGCGAAAACTCTCAAGGATCTTACCGCTGTTGAGATCCAGTTCGATGTAACCCACTCGT
GCACCCAACTGATCTTCAGCATCTTTTACTTTCACCAGCGTTTCTGGGTGAGCAAAAACAGGAAGGCAAA
ATGCCGCAAAAAAGGGAATAAGGGCGACACGGAAATGTTGAATACTCATACTCTTCCTTTTTCAATATTA
TTGAAGCATTTATCAGGGTTATTGTCTCATGAGCGGATACATATTTGAATGTATTTAGAAAAATAAACAA
ATAGGGGTTCCGCGCACATTTCCCCGAAAAGTGCCACCT
